>Addgene plasmid #121331 | pUC57-Kan_FR13_00128431 | depositor full sequence | sequence record 231404 | pUC57-Kan_FR13_00128431 sequence 3025 bps
TCGCGCGTTTCGGTGATGACGGTGAAAACCTCTGACACATGCAGCTCCCGGAGACGGTCACAGCTTGTCT
GTAAGCGGATGCCGGGAGCAGACAAGCCCGTCAGGGCGCGTCAGCGGGTGTTGGCGGGTGTCGGGGCTGG
CTTAACTATGCGGCATCAGAGCAGATTGTACTGAGAGTGCACCATATGCGGTGTGAAATACCGCACAGAT
GCGTAAGGAGAAAATACCGCATCAGGCGCCATTCGCCATTCAGGCTGCGCAACTGTTGGGAAGGGCGATC
GGTGCGGGCCTCTTCGCTATTACGCCAGCTGGCGAAAGGGGGATGTGCTGCAAGGCGATTAAGTTGGGTA
ACGCCAGGGTTTTCCCAGTCACGACGTTGTAAAACGACGGCCAGTGAATTGACGCGTATTGGGATGGAAC
TTGGTCTCTAATGGGTAGAGGTTCTTATTTGACTGTTAAACCATCTGAATTGGATAAACATATTGCTCAA
TTGGAAGAATATTTGAGAAATCCACCATGTAAAGTTACTATTTATGCTCCACCACCAAAAAAAGGTAGAA
CTCAATTGAGAACTGAAATGGGTTTTGCTTCTGCTGGTAAAAATGAAGATGTTCCAGTTAAAATTGCTTC
TACTGGTCATACTTATCAATGTAGAACTGATGCTACTTGTGAAGAACCAGTTTGTCATGGTTTGCCAAAT
GGTTGGACTTATGATGGTGTTTATATGCATACTTTTACTGAATTGTCTTTGGAACAATTGAAAGCTCAAA
AAGCTGCTCAAACTTCTAGACATTGAGCTTAGAGACCAAGTTCCATCCCAATGGCGCGCCGAGCTTGGCT
CGAGCATGGTCATAGCTGTTTCCTGTGTGAAATTGTTATCCGCTCACAATTCCACACAACATACGAGCCG
GAAGCATAAAGTGTAAAGCCTGGGGTGCCTAATGAGTGAGCTAACTCACATTAATTGCGTTGCGCTCACT
GCCCGCTTTCCAGTCGGGAAACCTGTCGTGCCAGCTGCATTAATGAATCGGCCAACGCGCGGGGAGAGGC
GGTTTGCGTATTGGGCGCTCTTCCGCTTCCTCGCTCACTGACTCGCTGCGCTCGGTCGTTCGGCTGCGGC
GAGCGGTATCAGCTCACTCAAAGGCGGTAATACGGTTATCCACAGAATCAGGGGATAACGCAGGAAAGAA
CATGTGAGCAAAAGGCCAGCAAAAGGCCAGGAACCGTAAAAAGGCCGCGTTGCTGGCGTTTTTCCATAGG
CTCCGCCCCCCTGACGAGCATCACAAAAATCGACGCTCAAGTCAGAGGTGGCGAAACCCGACAGGACTAT
AAAGATACCAGGCGTTTCCCCCTGGAAGCTCCCTCGTGCGCTCTCCTGTTCCGACCCTGCCGCTTACCGG
ATACCTGTCCGCCTTTCTCCCTTCGGGAAGCGTGGCGCTTTCTCATAGCTCACGCTGTAGGTATCTCAGT
TCGGTGTAGGTCGTTCGCTCCAAGCTGGGCTGTGTGCACGAACCCCCCGTTCAGCCCGACCGCTGCGCCT
TATCCGGTAACTATCGTCTTGAGTCCAACCCGGTAAGACACGACTTATCGCCACTGGCAGCAGCCACTGG
TAACAGGATTAGCAGAGCGAGGTATGTAGGCGGTGCTACAGAGTTCTTGAAGTGGTGGCCTAACTACGGC
TACACTAGAAGAACAGTATTTGGTATCTGCGCTCTGCTGAAGCCAGTTACCTTCGGAAAAAGAGTTGGTA
GCTCTTGATCCGGCAAACAAACCACCGCTGGTAGCGGTGGTTTTTTTGTTTGCAAGCAGCAGATTACGCG
CAGAAAAAAAGGATCTCAAGAAGATCCTTTGATCTTTTCTACGGGGTCTGACGCTCAGTGGAACGAAAAC
TCACGTTAAGGGATTTTGGTCATGAGATTATCAAAAAGGATCTTCACCTAGATCCTTTTAAATTAAAAAT
GAAGTTTTAAATCAATCTAAAGTATATATGAGTAAACTTGGTCTGACAGTTAGAAAAACTCATCGAGCAT
CAAATGAAACTGCAATTTATTCATATCAGGATTATCAATACCATATTTTTGAAAAAGCCGTTTCTGTAAT
GAAGGAGAAAACTCACCGAGGCAGTTCCATAGGATGGCAAGATCCTGGTATCGGTCTGCGATTCCGACTC
GTCCAACATCAATACAACCTATTAATTTCCCCTCGTCAAAAATAAGGTTATCAAGTGAGAAATCACCATG
AGTGACGACTGAATCCGGTGAGAATGGCAAAAGTTTATGCATTTCTTTCCAGACTTGTTCAACAGGCCAG
CCATTACGCTCGTCATCAAAATCACTCGCATCAACCAAACCGTTATTCATTCGTGATTGCGCCTGAGCGA
GACGAAATACGCGATCGCTGTTAAAAGGACAATTACAAACAGGAATCGAATGCAACCGGCGCAGGAACAC
TGCCAGCGCATCAACAATATTTTCACCTGAATCAGGATATTCTTCTAATACCTGGAATGCTGTTTTCCCA
GGGATCGCAGTGGTGAGTAACCATGCATCATCAGGAGTACGGATAAAATGCTTGATGGTCGGAAGAGGCA
TAAATTCCGTCAGCCAGTTTAGTCTGACCATCTCATCTGTAACATCATTGGCAACGCTACCTTTGCCATG
TTTCAGAAACAACTCTGGCGCATCGGGCTTCCCATACAATCGATAGATTGTCGCACCTGATTGCCCGACA
TTATCGCGAGCCCATTTATACCCATATAAATCAGCATCCATGTTGGAATTTAATCGCGGCCTAGAGCAAG
ACGTTTCCCGTTGAATATGGCTCATACTCTTCCTTTTTCAATATTATTGAAGCATTTATCAGGGTTATTG
TCTCATGAGCGGATACATATTTGAATGTATTTAGAAAAATAAACAAATAGGGGTTCCGCGCACATTTCCC
CGAAAAGTGCCACCTGACGTCTAAGAAACCATTATTATCATGACATTAACCTATAAAAATAGGCGTATCA
CGAGGCCCTTTCGTC
Features (pLannotate 1.2.2; 10 found; start..end, strand, type, name):
    137..236     +  misc_feature   bom (fragment): basis of mobility region from pBR322
    242..399     -  CDS            lacZα (fragment): LacZα fragment of β-galactosidase; lacZ fragment
    873..889     -  protein_bind   lac operator: The lac repressor binds to the lac operator to inhibit transcription in E. coli. This inhibition can be relieved by adding lactose or isopropyl-β-D-thiogalactopyranoside (IPTG). lac repressor encoded by lacI
    897..927     -  promoter       lac promoter: promoter for the E. coli lac operon
    942..963     -  protein_bind   CAP binding site: CAP binding activates transcription in the presence of cAMP. E. coli catabolite activator protein
    976..1068    -  CDS            lacI (fragment): lac repressor; lacI; The lac repressor binds to the lac operator to inhibit transcription in E. coli. This inhibition can be relieved by adding lactose or isopropyl-β-D-thiogalactopyranoside (IPTG).
   1251..1839    -  rep_origin     ori: high-copy-number ColE1/pMB1/pBR322/pUC origin of replication
   2010..2825    -  CDS            KanR: aminoglycoside phosphotransferase; aph(3')-Ia; confers resistance to kanamycin in bacteria or G418 (Geneticin®) in eukaryotes
   2826..2930    -  promoter       AmpR promoter: bla
   3025..35      +  CDS            rop (fragment) (across the origin): Rop protein, which maintains plasmids at low copy number; rop
