[The description below was written by a language model from this plasmid's Addgene catalogue record and pLannotate feature annotations shown in this document.]
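Description:
pUC57-Kan_FR13_00128431 is a small, high-copy E. coli cloning plasmid that serves as a Level 0 part in a Golden Gate modular assembly system. It is built on the pUC57-Kan backbone (about 2.6 kb without insert; the full sequence is 3,025 bp) and replicates from a ColE1/pUC-type origin. Selection is by kanamycin, conferred by an aph(3')-Ia aminoglycoside phosphotransferase gene that the annotation places downstream of the bla (AmpR) promoter. Short remnants of bom, rop and lacI are also detected; these are backbone leftovers rather than functional elements.

The insert, FR13_00128431, is a sequence from the fungus Magnaporthe oryzae (the organism is entered in the record's mutation field), and the associated publication describes a clone resource of M. oryzae effectors that share sequence and structural similarities across host-specific lineages. It was placed in the EcoRV site of the polylinker. The insert itself is not annotated in the feature table, but it presumably lies in the roughly 470 bp gap between the lacZα fragment and the lac operator/lac promoter/CAP site, so it interrupts the lacZα reading frame that the backbone offers for blue/white screening. M13 forward and reverse primer sites flank the region for sequence verification.

As a Level 0 module, the plasmid is a storage and donor vector. The effector sequence would be released with a Type IIS enzyme and assembled with promoters, tags and terminators into higher-level expression constructs. The record does not name the Type IIS enzyme, the overhangs, or whether the signal peptide or stop codon is included. There is no eukaryotic promoter or expression cassette in the plasmid itself.
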