Addgene plasmid #121331: pUC57-Kan_FR13_00128431
Purpose: Level 0 Golden-Gate compatible vector
Depositing lab: Sophien Kamoun. Depositing organization: Sainsbury Laboratory, Norwich. Publication: A Clone Resource of Magnaporthe oryzae Effectors That Share Sequence and Structural Similarities Across Host-Specific Lineages. Petit-Houdenot Y, Langner T, Harant A, Win J, Kamoun S. Mol Plant Microbe Interact. 2020 Aug;33(8):1032-1035. doi: 10.1094/MPMI-03-20-0052-A. Epub 2020 Jun 22. PubMed 32460610.
Backbone
  Vector backbone: pUC57-Kan
  Backbone size w/o insert (bp): 2626
  Vector type: Golden Gate
  Selectable markers: lacZ
Growth in bacteria
  Bacterial resistance: Kanamycin, 50 μg/mL
  Growth temperature: 37°C
  Growth strain: DH5alpha
  Copy number: High Copy
Gene/Insert
  Gene/Insert name: FR13_00128431
  Mutation: Magnaporthe oryzae
  Cloning method: Restriction Enzyme; 5′ cloning site EcoRV (unknown if destroyed); 3′ cloning site EcoRV (unknown if destroyed)
  Sequencing primers: 5′ M13Fw; 3′ M13Rv
Terms and licenses: Academic/Nonprofit Terms; Industry Terms: Not Available to Industry
How to cite: pUC57-Kan_FR13_00128431 was a gift from Sophien Kamoun (Addgene plasmid # 121331 ; http://n2t.net/addgene:121331 ; RRID:Addgene_121331)
