>Addgene plasmid #121331 | pUC57-Kan_FR13_00128431 | depositor partial sequence | sequence record 230914 | FR13_00128431
TTGGTCTCTAATGGGTAGAGGTTCTTATTTGACTGTTAAACCATCTGAATTGGATAAACATATTGCTCAA
TTGGAAGAATATTTGAGAAATCCACCATGTAAAGTTACTATTTATGCTCCACCACCAAAAAAAGGTAGAA
CTCAATTGAGAACTGAAATGGGTTTTGCTTCTGCTGGTAAAAATGAAGATGTTCCAGTTAAAATTGCTTC
TACTGGTCATACTTATCAATGTAGAACTGATGCTACTTGTGAAGAACCAGTTTGTCATGGTTTGCCAAAT
GGTTGGACTTATGATGGTGTTTATATGCATACTTTTACTGAATTGTCTTTGGAACAATTGAAAGCTCAAA
AAGCTGCTCAAACTTCTAGACATTGAGCTTAGAGACCAA
