>Addgene plasmid #121331 | pUC57-Kan_FR13_00128431 | depositor partial sequence | sequence record 230915 | empty_vector
TCGCGCGTTTCGGTGATGACGGTGAAAACCTCTGACACATGCAGCTCCCGGAGACGGTCACAGCTTGTCT
GTAAGCGGATGCCGGGAGCAGACAAGCCCGTCAGGGCGCGTCAGCGGGTGTTGGCGGGTGTCGGGGCTGG
CTTAACTATGCGGCATCAGAGCAGATTGTACTGAGAGTGCACCATATGCGGTGTGAAATACCGCACAGAT
GCGTAAGGAGAAAATACCGCATCAGGCGCCATTCGCCATTCAGGCTGCGCAACTGTTGGGAAGGGCGATC
GGTGCGGGCCTCTTCGCTATTACGCCAGCTGGCGAAAGGGGGATGTGCTGCAAGGCGATTAAGTTGGGTA
ACGCCAGGGTTTTCCCAGTCACGACGTTGTAAAACGACGGCCAGTGAATTGACGCGTATTGGGATATCCC
AATGGCGCGCCGAGCTTGGCTCGAGCATGGTCATAGCTGTTTCCTGTGTGAAATTGTTATCCGCTCACAA
TTCCACACAACATACGAGCCGGAAGCATAAAGTGTAAAGCCTGGGGTGCCTAATGAGTGAGCTAACTCAC
ATTAATTGCGTTGCGCTCACTGCCCGCTTTCCAGTCGGGAAACCTGTCGTGCCAGCTGCATTAATGAATC
GGCCAACGCGCGGGGAGAGGCGGTTTGCGTATTGGGCGCTCTTCCGCTTCCTCGCTCACTGACTCGCTGC
GCTCGGTCGTTCGGCTGCGGCGAGCGGTATCAGCTCACTCAAAGGCGGTAATACGGTTATCCACAGAATC
AGGGGATAACGCAGGAAAGAACATGTGAGCAAAAGGCCAGCAAAAGGCCAGGAACCGTAAAAAGGCCGCG
TTGCTGGCGTTTTTCCATAGGCTCCGCCCCCCTGACGAGCATCACAAAAATCGACGCTCAAGTCAGAGGT
GGCGAAACCCGACAGGACTATAAAGATACCAGGCGTTTCCCCCTGGAAGCTCCCTCGTGCGCTCTCCTGT
TCCGACCCTGCCGCTTACCGGATACCTGTCCGCCTTTCTCCCTTCGGGAAGCGTGGCGCTTTCTCATAGC
TCACGCTGTAGGTATCTCAGTTCGGTGTAGGTCGTTCGCTCCAAGCTGGGCTGTGTGCACGAACCCCCCG
TTCAGCCCGACCGCTGCGCCTTATCCGGTAACTATCGTCTTGAGTCCAACCCGGTAAGACACGACTTATC
GCCACTGGCAGCAGCCACTGGTAACAGGATTAGCAGAGCGAGGTATGTAGGCGGTGCTACAGAGTTCTTG
AAGTGGTGGCCTAACTACGGCTACACTAGAAGAACAGTATTTGGTATCTGCGCTCTGCTGAAGCCAGTTA
CCTTCGGAAAAAGAGTTGGTAGCTCTTGATCCGGCAAACAAACCACCGCTGGTAGCGGTGGTTTTTTTGT
TTGCAAGCAGCAGATTACGCGCAGAAAAAAAGGATCTCAAGAAGATCCTTTGATCTTTTCTACGGGGTCT
GACGCTCAGTGGAACGAAAACTCACGTTAAGGGATTTTGGTCATGAGATTATCAAAAAGGATCTTCACCT
AGATCCTTTTAAATTAAAAATGAAGTTTTAAATCAATCTAAAGTATATATGAGTAAACTTGGTCTGACAG
TTAGAAAAACTCATCGAGCATCAAATGAAACTGCAATTTATTCATATCAGGATTATCAATACCATATTTT
TGAAAAAGCCGTTTCTGTAATGAAGGAGAAAACTCACCGAGGCAGTTCCATAGGATGGCAAGATCCTGGT
ATCGGTCTGCGATTCCGACTCGTCCAACATCAATACAACCTATTAATTTCCCCTCGTCAAAAATAAGGTT
ATCAAGTGAGAAATCACCATGAGTGACGACTGAATCCGGTGAGAATGGCAAAAGTTTATGCATTTCTTTC
CAGACTTGTTCAACAGGCCAGCCATTACGCTCGTCATCAAAATCACTCGCATCAACCAAACCGTTATTCA
TTCGTGATTGCGCCTGAGCGAGACGAAATACGCGATCGCTGTTAAAAGGACAATTACAAACAGGAATCGA
ATGCAACCGGCGCAGGAACACTGCCAGCGCATCAACAATATTTTCACCTGAATCAGGATATTCTTCTAAT
ACCTGGAATGCTGTTTTCCCAGGGATCGCAGTGGTGAGTAACCATGCATCATCAGGAGTACGGATAAAAT
GCTTGATGGTCGGAAGAGGCATAAATTCCGTCAGCCAGTTTAGTCTGACCATCTCATCTGTAACATCATT
GGCAACGCTACCTTTGCCATGTTTCAGAAACAACTCTGGCGCATCGGGCTTCCCATACAATCGATAGATT
GTCGCACCTGATTGCCCGACATTATCGCGAGCCCATTTATACCCATATAAATCAGCATCCATGTTGGAAT
TTAATCGCGGCCTAGAGCAAGACGTTTCCCGTTGAATATGGCTCATACTCTTCCTTTTTCAATATTATTG
AAGCATTTATCAGGGTTATTGTCTCATGAGCGGATACATATTTGAATGTATTTAGAAAAATAAACAAATA
GGGGTTCCGCGCACATTTCCCCGAAAAGTGCCACCTGACGTCTAAGAAACCATTATTATCATGACATTAA
CCTATAAAAATAGGCGTATCACGAGGCCCTTTCGTC
