>Addgene plasmid #121331 | pUC57-Kan_FR13_00128431 | addgene partial sequence | sequence record 238150 | M13-F20 5'-TGTAAAACGACGGCCAGT-3'
CTTGGTCTCTAATGGGTAGAGGTTCTTATTTGACTGTTAAACCATCTGAATTGGATAAACATATTGCTCA
ATTGGAAGAATATTTGAGAAATCCACCATGTAAAGTTACTATTTATGCTCCACCACCAAAAAAAGGTAGA
ACTCAATTGAGAACTGAAATGGGTTTTGCTTCTGCTGGTAAAAATGAAGATGTTCCAGTTAAAATTGCTT
CTACTGGTCATACTTATCAATGTAGAACTGATGCTACTTGTGAAGAACCAGTTTGTCATGGTTTGCCAAA
TGGTTGGACTTATGATGGTGTTTATATGCATACTTTTACTGAATTGTCTTTGGAACAATTGAAAGCTCAA
AAAGCTGCTCAAACTTCTAGACATTGAGCTTAGAGACCAAGTTCCATCCCAATGGCGCGCCGAGCTTGGC
TCGAGCATGGTCATAGCTGTTTCCTGTGTGAAATTGTTATCCGCTCACAATTCCACACAACATACGAGCC
GGAAGCATAAAGTGTAAAGCCTGGGGTGCCTAATGAGTGAGCTAACTCACATTAATTGCGTTGCGCTCAC
TGCCCGCTTTCCAGTCGGGAAACCTGTCGTGCCAGCTGCATTAATGAATCGGCCAACGCGCGGGGAGAGG
CGGTTTGCGTATTGGGCGCTCTTCCGCTTCCTCGCTCACTGACTCGCTGCGCTCGGTCGTTCGGCTGCGG
CGAGCGGTATCAGCTCACTCAAAGGCGGTAATACGGTTATCCACAGAATCAGGGGATAACGCAGGAAAGA
ACATGTGAGCAAAAGGCCAGCAAAAGGCCAGGAACCGTAAAAAGGCCGCGTTGCTGGCGTTTTTCCATAG
GCTCCGCCCCCCTGACGAGCATCACAAAAATCGACGCTCAAGTCAGAGGTGGCGAAACCCGACAGGACTA
TAAAGATACCAGGCGTTTCCCCCTGGAAGCTCCCTCGTGCGCTCTCCTGTTCCGA
